>Addgene plasmid #142459 | TFORF0096 | addgene full sequence | sequence record 454978 | Addgene NGS Result
TTAATGTAGTCTTATGCAATACTCTTGTAGTCTTGCAACATGGTAACGATGAGTTAGCAACATGCCTTAC
AAGGAGAGAAAAAGCACCGTGCATGCCGATTGGTGGAAGTAAGGTGGTACGATCGTGCCTTATTAGGAAG
GCAACAGACGGGTCTGACATGGATTGGACGAACCACTGAATTGCCGCATTGCAGAGATATTGTATTTAAG
TGCCTAGCTCGATACATAAACGGGTCTCTCTGGTTAGACCAGATCTGAGCCTGGGAGCTCTCTGGCTAAC
TAGGGAACCCACTGCTTAAGCCTCAATAAAGCTTGCCTTGAGTGCTTCAAGTAGTGTGTGCCCGTCTGTT
GTGTGACTCTGGTAACTAGAGATCCCTCAGACCCTTTTAGTCAGTGTGGAAAATCTCTAGCAGTGGCGCC
CGAACAGGGACTTGAAAGCGAAAGGGAAACCAGAGGAGCTCTCTCGACGCAGGACTCGGCTTGCTGAAGC
GCGCACGGCAAGAGGCGAGGGGCGGCGACTGGTGAGTACGCCAAAAATTTTGACTAGCGGAGGCTAGAAG
GAGAGAGATGGGTGCGAGAGCGTCAGTATTAAGCGGGGGAGAATTAGATCGCGATGGGAAAAAATTCGGT
TAAGGCCAGGGGGAAAGAAAAAATATAAATTAAAACATATAGTATGGGCAAGCAGGGAGCTAGAACGATT
CGCAGTTAATCCTGGCCTGTTAGAAACATCAGAAGGCTGTAGACAAATACTGGGACAGCTACAACCATCC
CTTCAGACAGGATCAGAAGAACTTAGATCATTATATAATACAGTAGCAACCCTCTATTGTGTGCATCAAA
GGATAGAGATAAAAGACACCAAGGAAGCTTTAGACAAGATAGAGGAAGAGCAAAACAAAAGTAAGACCAC
CGCACAGCAAGCGGCCGCTGATCTTCAGACCTGGAGGAGGAGATATGAGGGACAATTGGAGAAGTGAATT
ATATAAATATAAAGTAGTAAAAATTGAACCATTAGGAGTAGCACCCACCAAGGCAAAGAGAAGAGTGGTG
CAGAGAGAAAAAAGAGCAGTGGGAATAGGAGCTTTGTTCCTTGGGTTCTTGGGAGCAGCAGGAAGCACTA
TGGGCGCAGCGTCAATGACGCTGACGGTACAGGCCAGACAATTATTGTCTGGTATAGTGCAGCAGCAGAA
CAATTTGCTGAGGGCTATTGAGGCGCAACAGCATCTGTTGCAACTCACAGTCTGGGGCATCAAGCAGCTC
CAGGCAAGAATCCTGGCTGTGGAAAGATACCTAAAGGATCAACAGCTCCTGGGGATTTGGGGTTGCTCTG
GAAAACTCATTTGCACCACTGCTGTGCCTTGGAATGCTAGTTGGAGTAATAAATCTCTGGAACAGATTTG
GAATCACACGACCTGGATGGAGTGGGACAGAGAAATTAACAATTACACAAGCTTAATACACTCCTTAATT
GAAGAATCGCAAAACCAGCAAGAAAAGAATGAACAAGAATTATTGGAATTAGATAAATGGGCAAGTTTGT
GGAATTGGTTTAACATAACAAATTGGCTGTGGTATATAAAATTATTCATAATGATAGTAGGAGGCTTGGT
AGGTTTAAGAATAGTTTTTGCTGTACTTTCTATAGTGAATAGAGTTAGGCAGGGATATTCACCATTATCG
TTTCAGACCCACCTCCCAACCCCGAGGGGACCCATGCATTGCATCTCAATTAGTCAGCAACCAGGTGTGG
AAAGTCCCCAGGCTCCCCAGCAGGCAGAAGTATGCAAAGCATGCGTCTCAATTAGTCAGCAACCATAGTC
CCGCCCCTAACTCCGCCCATCCCGCCCCTAACTCCGCCCAGTTCCGCCCATTCTCCGCCCCATGGCTGAC
TAATTTTTTTTATTTATGCAGAGGCCGAGGCCGCCTCGGCCTCTGAGCTATTCCAGAAGTAGTGAGGAGG
CTTTTTTGGAGGCCTAGGCTTTTGCAAAAAGCTTTCTAGAGGTACCACCGGAGCTTACCATGACCGAGTA
CAAGCCCACGGTGCGCCTCGCCACCCGCGACGACGTCCCCAGGGCCGTACGCACCCTCGCCGCCGCGTTC
GCCGACTACCCCGCCACGCGCCACACCGTCGATCCGGACCGCCACATCGAGCGGGTCACCGAGCTGCAAG
AACTCTTCCTCACGCGCGTCGGGCTCGACATCGGCAAGGTGTGGGTCGCGGACGACGGCGCCGCCGTGGC
GGTCTGGACCACGCCGGAGAGCGTCGAAGCGGGGGCGGTGTTCGCCGAGATCGGCCCGCGCATGGCCGAG
TTGAGCGGTTCCCGGCTGGCCGCGCAGCAACAGATGGAAGGCCTCCTGGCGCCGCACCGGCCCAAGGAGC
CCGCGTGGTTCCTGGCCACCGTCGGCGTCTCGCCCGACCACCAGGGCAAGGGTCTGGGCAGCGCCGTCGT
GCTCCCCGGAGTGGAGGCGGCCGAGCGCGCCGGGGTGCCCGCCTTCCTGGAGACCTCCGCGCCCCGCAAC
CTCCCCTTCTACGAGCGGCTCGGCTTCACCGTCACCGCCGACGTCGAGGTGCCCGAAGGACCGCGCACCT
GGTGCATGACCCGCAAGCCCGGTGCCAGTTAACGAATTCTAGATCTTGAGACAAATGGCAGTATTCATCC
ACAATTTTAAAAGAAAAGGGGGGATTGGGGGGTACAGTGCAGGGGAAAGAATAGTAGACATAATAGCAAC
AGACATACAAACTAAAGAATTACAAAAACAAATTACAAAAATTCAAAATTTTCGGGTTTATTACAGGGAC
AGCAGAGATCCACTTTGGCGCCGGCTCGAGGCCTGCAGGTGCAAAGATGGATAAAGTTTTAAACAGAGAG
GAATCTTTGCAGCTAATGGACCTTCTAGGTCTTGAAAGGAGTGGGAATTGGCTCCGGTGCCCGTCAGTGG
GCAGAGCGCACATCGCCCACAGTCCCCGAGAAGTTGGGGGGAGGGGTCGGCAATTGAACCGGTGCCTAGA
GAAGGTGGCGCGGGGTAAACTGGGAAAGTGATGTCGTGTACTGGCTCCGCCTTTTTCCCGAGGGTGGGGG
AGAACCGTATATAAGTGCAGTAGTCGCCGTGAACGTTCTTTTTCGCAACGGGTTTGCCGCCAGAACACAG
GTAAGTGCCGTGTGTGGTTCCCGCGGGCCTGGCCTCTTTACGGGTTATGGCCCTTGCGTGCCTTGAATTA
CTTCCACCTGGCTGCAGTACGTGATTCTTGATCCCGAGCTTCGGGTTGGAAGTGGGTGGGAGAGTTCGAG
GCCTTGCGCTTAAGGAGCCCCTTCGCCTCGTGCTTGAGTTGAGGCCTGGCCTGGGCGCTGGGGCCGCCGC
GTGCGAATCTGGTGGCACCTTCGCGCCTGTCTCGCTGCTTTCGATAAGTCTCTAGCCATTTAAAATTTTT
GATGACCTGCTGCGACGCTTTTTTTCTGGCAAGATAGTCTTGTAAATGCGGGCCAAGATCTGCACACTGG
TATTTCGGTTTTTGGGGCCGCGGGCGGCGACGGGGCCCGTGCGTCCCAGCGCACATGTTCGGCGAGGCGG
GGCCTGCGAGCGCGGCCACCGAGAATCGGACGGGGGTAGTCTCAAGCTGGCCGGCCTGCTCTGGTGCCTG
GCCTCGCGCCGCCGTGTATCGCCCCGCCCTGGGCGGCAAGGCTGGCCCGGTCGGCACCAGTTGCGTGAGC
GGAAAGATGGCCGCTTCCCGGCCCTGCTGCAGGGAGCTCAAAATGGAGGACGCGGCGCTCGGGAGAGCGG
GCGGGTGAGTCACCCACACAAAGGAAAAGGGCCTTTCCGTCCTCAGCCGTCGCTTCATGTGACTCCACGG
AGTACCGGGCGCCGTCCAGGCACCTCGATTAGTTCTCGAGCTTTTGGAGTACGTCGTCTTTAGGTTGGGG
GGAGGGGTTTTATGCGATGGAGTTTCCCCACACTGAGTGGGTGGAGACTGAAGTTAGGCCAGCTTGGCAC
TTGATGTAATTCTCCTTGGAATTTGCCCTTTTTGAGTTTGGATCTTGGTTCATTCTCAAGCCTCAGACAG
TGGTTCAAAGTTTTTTTCTTCCATTTCAGGTGTCGTGAGGCTAGCACCGCCACCATGAAGCAGCCGATCA
TGGCGGATGGCCCCCGGTGCAAGAGGCGCAAACAAGCCAATCCCAGGAGGAAAAACGTGGTGAACTATGA
CAATGTAGTGGACACAGGTTCTGAAACAGATGAGGAAGACAAGCTTCATATTGCTGAGGATGACGGTATT
GCCAACCCTCTGGACCAGGAGACGAGTCCAGCTAGTGTGCCCAACCATGAGTCCTCCCCACACGTGAGCC
AAGCTCTGTTGCCAAGAGAGGAAGAGGAAGATGAAATAAGGGAGGGTGGAGTGGAACACCCCTGGCACAA
CAACGAGATTCTACAAGCCTCTGTAGATGGTCCAGAAGAAATGAAGGAAGACTATGACACTATGGGGCCA
GAAGCCACGATCCAGACCGCAATTAACAATGGTACAGTGAAGAATGCAAATTGCACATCAGATTTTGAGG
AATACTTTGCCAAAAGAAAACTGGAGGAACGCGATGGTCATGCAGTCAGCATCGAGGAGTACCTTCAGCG
CAGTGACACAGCCATTATTTACCCAGAAGCCCCTGAGGAGCTGTCTCGCCTTGGCACGCCAGAGGCCAAT
GGGCAAGAAGAAAATGACCTGCCACCTGGAACTCCAGATGCTTTTGCCCAACTGCTGACCTGCCCCTACT
GCGACCGGGGCTACAAGCGCTTGACATCACTGAAGGAGCACATCAAGTACCGCCACGAGAAGAATGAAGA
GAACTTTTCCTGCCCTCTCTGTAGCTACACGTTTGCCTACCGCACCCAGCTCGAGCGGCATATGGTGACA
CACAAGCCAGGGACAGATCAGCACCAAATGCTAACCCAAGGAGCAGGTAATCGCAAGTTCAAATGCACAG
AGTGTGGCAAGGCCTTCAAATATAAACACCATCTGAAAGAACACCTGCGAATTCACAGTGGTGAAAAACC
TTACGAGTGCCCAAACTGCAAGAAACGTTTCTCCCATTCTGGTTCCTACAGTTCGCACATCAGCAGCAAG
AAATGTATTGGTTTAATCTCTGTAAATGGCCGAATGAGAAACAATATCAAGACGGGTTCTTCCCCTAATT
CTGTTTCTTCTTCTCCTACTAATTCAGCCATTACCCAGTTAAGAAACAAGTTGGAGAATGGAAAACCACT
TAGTATGTCTGAACAGACAGGCTTACTTAAAATTAAAACAGAACCACTAGACTTCAATGACTATAAAGTT
CTTATGGCTACACACGGGTTTAGTGGCACTAGTCCCTTTATGAATGGTGGGCTTGGAGCCACCAGCCCTT
TAGGAGTTCATCCATCTGCTCAGAGTCCAATGCAGCACTTAGGTGTAGGGATGGAAGCCCCTTTACTTGG
GTTTCCCACCATGAATAGTAATTTAAGTGAGGTACAAAAGGTTCTACAGATTGTGGACAATACTGTTTCC
AGGCAAAAAATGGACTGCAAGGCTGAAGAAATTTCAAAGTTGAAAGGTTATCACATGAAGGATCCATGCT
CTCAACCTGAGGAACAAGGAGTTACTTCTCCTAATATTCCGCCTGTCGGTCTTCCGGTAGTGAGTCATAA
TGGTGCCACTAAAAGTATTATTGACTATACGTTGGAAAAAGTCAATGAAGCCAAAGCTTGCCTCCAGAGC
TTGACTACTGACTCAAGGAGACAGATCAGTAATATAAAGAAAGAGAAGCTACGTACTTTAATAGATTTGG
TCACTGATGACAAAATGATTGAGAACCACAACATATCCACTCCATTTTCATGCCAGTTCTGTAAAGAAAG
TTTTCCTGGCCCCATCCCTTTGCATCAGCATGAACGTTACCTTTGTAAGATGAATGAAGAGATCAAGGCG
GTCCTGCAGCCTCATGAAAACATAGTCCCCAACAAAGCCGGAGTTTTTGTTGATAATAAAGCCCTCCTCT
TGTCATCTGTACTTTCTGAGAAAGGAATGACAAGCCCCATCAACCCATACAAGGACCACATGTCTGTACT
CAAAGCATACTATGCTATGAACATGGAGCCCAACTCCGATGAACTGCTGAAAATTTCCATTGCTGTGGGC
CTTCCTCAGGAATTTGTGAAGGAATGGTTTGAACAACGAAAAGTCTACCAGTACTCAAATTCCAGGTCCC
CATCCCTGGAAAGAAGCTCCAAGCCGTTAGCTCCCAACAGTAACCCTCCCACAAAAGACTCTTTATTACC
CAGGTCTCCTGTAAAACCTATGGACTCCATAACATCACCATCTATAGCAGAACTCCACAACAGTGTTACG
AATTGTGATCCTCCTCTCAGGCTAACAAAACCTTCCCATTTTACCAATATTAAACCAGTTGAAAAATTGG
ACCACTCCAGGAGTAATACTCCTTCTCCCTTAAATCTTTCCTCCACATCTTCTAAAAACTCCCACAGTAG
TTCATACACTCCAAACAGCTTCTCTTCTGAGGAGCTCCAGGCTGAGCCTTTAGACTTGTCATTACCAAAA
CAAATGAAAGAACCCAAAAGTATTATAGCCACAAAGAACAAAACAAAAGCTAGTAGCATCAGTTTAGATC
ATAACAGTGTTTCTTCCTCATCTGAAAACTCAGATGAGCCTCTGAACTTGACTTTTATCAAGAAGGAATT
TTCAAATTCAAATAATCTGGACAACAAAAGCACTAACCCAGTGTTCAGCATGAACCCATTTAGTGCCAAA
CCTTTATACACAGCTCTTCCACCTCAAAGCGCATTTCCCCCTGCTACTTTCATGCCACCAGTCCAGACCA
GTATTCCTGGGCTACGACCATACCCAGGACTGGATCAGATGAGCTTCCTACCACATATGGCCTACACCTA
CCCAACTGGAGCAGCTACTTTTGCTGATATGCAGCAAAGGAGAAAGTACCAGCGGAAACAAGGATTTCAG
GGAGAATTGCTTGATGGAGCACAAGACTACATGTCAGGCCTAGATGATATGACAGACTCCGACTCCTGTC
TGTCTCGCAAAAAGATCAAGAAGACAGAGAGTGGCATGTATGCATGTGACTTATGTGACAAGACATTCCA
GAAAAGCAGTTCCCTTCTGCGACATAAATACGAACACACAGGAAAAAGACCACATCAGTGTCAGATTTGT
AAGAAAGCGTTTAAACACAAGCACCACCTTATCGAGCACTCAAGGCTTCACTCGGGCGAGAAGCCCTATC
AGTGTGATAAATGTGGCAAGCGCTTCTCACACTCGGGCTCGTACTCGCAGCACATGAATCACAGGTATTC
CTACTGCAAGCGGGAGGCGGAGGAGCGGGAAGCGGCGGAGCGCGAGGCGCGCGAGAAAGGGCACTTGGAA
CCCACCGAGCTGCTGATGAACCGGGCTTACTTGCAGAGCATTACCCCTCAGGGGTACTCTGACTCGGAGG
AGAGGGAGAGTATGCCGAGGGATGGCGAGAGCGAGAAGGAGCACGAGAAAGAAGGCGAGGATGGCTACGG
GAAGCTGGGCAGACAGGATGGCGACGAGGAGTTCGAGGAGGAAGAGGAAGAAAGTGAAAATAAAAGTATG
GATACGGATCCCGAAACGATACGAGATGAAGAAGAGACTGGAGATCACTCCATGGACGATAGTTCGGAGG
ATGGGAAAATGGAAACCAAATCAGACCACGAGGAAGACAATATGGAAGATGGCATGTAGTAATGAACTAG
TCCGTAACTTGAAAGTATTTCGATTTCTTGGCTTTATATATCTTGTGGAAAGGACGAGCCGGTATCTCTT
CCACTGCTTCCACGCGTTAAGTCGACAATCAACCTCTGGATTACAAAATTTGTGAAAGATTGACTGGTAT
TCTTAACTATGTTGCTCCTTTTACGCTATGTGGATACGCTGCTTTAATGCCTTTGTATCATGCTATTGCT
TCCCGTATGGCTTTCATTTTCTCCTCCTTGTATAAATCCTGGTTGCTGTCTCTTTATGAGGAGTTGTGGC
CCGTTGTCAGGCAACGTGGCGTGGTGTGCACTGTGTTTGCTGACGCAACCCCCACTGGTTGGGGCATTGC
CACCACCTGTCAGCTCCTTTCCGGGACTTTCGCTTTCCCCCTCCCTATTGCCACGGCGGAACTCATCGCC
GCCTGCCTTGCCCGCTGCTGGACAGGGGCTCGGCTGTTGGGCACTGACAATTCCGTGGTGTTGTCGGGGA
AATCATCGTCCTTTCCTTGGCTGCTCGCCTGTGTTGCCACCTGGATTCTGCGCGGGACGTCCTTCTGCTA
CGTCCCTTCGGCCCTCAATCCAGCGGACCTTCCTTCCCGCGGCCTGCTGCCGGCTCTGCGGCCTCTTCCG
CGTCTTCGCCTTCGCCCTCAGACGAGTCGGATCTCCCTTTGGGCCGCCTCCCCGCGTCGACTTTAAGACC
AATGACTTACAAGGCAGCTGTAGATCTTAGCCACTTTTTAAAAGAAAAGGGGGGACTGGAAGGGCTAATT
CACTCCCAACGAAGACAAGATCTGCTTTTTGCTTGTACTGGGTCTCTCTGGTTAGACCAGATCTGAGCCT
GGGAGCTCTCTGGCTAACTAGGGAACCCACTGCTTAAGCCTCAATAAAGCTTGCCTTGAGTGCTTCAAGT
AGTGTGTGCCCGTCTGTTGTGTGACTCTGGTAACTAGAGATCCCTCAGACCCTTTTAGTCAGTGTGGAAA
ATCTCTAGCAGTACGTATAGTAGTTCATGTCATCTTATTATTCAGTATTTATAACTTGCAAAGAAATGAA
TATCAGAGAGTGAGAGGAACTTGTTTATTGCAGCTTATAATGGTTACAAATAAAGCAATAGCATCACAAA
TTTCACAAATAAAGCATTTTTTTCACTGCATTCTAGTTGTGGTTTGTCCAAACTCATCAATGTATCTTAT
CATGTCTGGCTCTAGCTATCCCGCCCCTAACTCCGCCCATCCCGCCCCTAACTCCGCCCAGTTCCGCCCA
TTCTCCGCCCCATGGCTGACTAATTTTTTTTATTTATGCAGAGGCCGAGGCCGCCTCGGCCTCTGAGCTA
TTCCAGAAGTAGTGAGGAGGCTTTTTTGGAGGCCTAGGGACGTACCCAATTCGCCCTATAGTGAGTCGTA
TTACGCGCGCTCACTGGCCGTCGTTTTACAACGTCGTGACTGGGAAAACCCTGGCGTTACCCAACTTAAT
CGCCTTGCAGCACATCCCCCTTTCGCCAGCTGGCGTAATAGCGAAGAGGCCCGCACCGATCGCCCTTCCC
AACAGTTGCGCAGCCTGAATGGCGAATGGG
[124 nt withheld, positions 9341-9464]
C
[91 nt withheld, positions 9466-9556]
A
[49 nt withheld, positions 9558-9606]
CCTTTGACGTTGGAGTCCACGTTCTTT
[37 nt withheld, positions 9634-9670]
ACCCTATCTCGGTCTATTCTTTTGATTTATAAGGGATTTTGCCGATTTCGGCCTATTGGTTAAAAAATGA
GCTGATTTAACAAAAATTTAACGCGAATTTTAACAAAATATTAACGCTTACAATTTAGGTGGCACTTTTC
GGGGAAATGTGCGCGGAACCCCTATTTGTTTATTTTTCTAAATACATTCAAATATGTATCCGCTCATGAG
ACAATAACCCTGATAAATGCTTCAATAATATTGAAAAAGGAAGAGTATGAGTATTCAACATTTCCGTGTC
GCCCTTATTCCCTTTTTTGCGGCATTTTGCCTTCCTGTTTTTGCTCACCCAGAAACGCTGGTGAAAGTAA
AAGATGCTGAAGATCAGTTGGGTGCACGAGTGGGTTACATCGAACTGGATCTCAACAGCGGTAAGATCCT
TGAGAGTTTTCGCCCCGAAGAACGTTTTCCAATGATGAGCACTTTTAAAGTTCTGCTATGTGGCGCGGTA
TTATCCCGTATTGACGCCGGGCAAGAGCAACTCGGTCGCCGCATACACTATTCTCAGAATGACTTGGTTG
AGTACTCACCAGTCACAGAAAAGCATCTTACGGATGGCATGACAGTAAGAGAATTATGCAGTGCTGCCAT
AACCATGAGTGATAACACTGCGGCCAACTTACTTCTGACAACGATCGGAGGACCGAAGGAGCTAACCGCT
TTTTTGCACAACATGGGGGATCATGTAACTCGCCTTGATCGTTGGGAACCGGAGCTGAATGAAGCCATAC
CAAACGACGAGCGTGACACCACGATGCCTGTAGCAATGGCAACAACGTTGCGCAAACTATTAACTGGCGA
ACTACTTACTCTAGCTTCCCGGCAACAATTAATAGACTGGATGGAGGCGGATAAAGTTGCAGGACCACTT
CTGCGCTCGGCCCTTCCGGCTGGCTGGTTTATTGCTGATAAATCTGGAGCCGGTGAGCGTGGGTCTCGCG
GTATCATTGCAGCACTGGGGCCAGATGGTAAGCCCTCCCGTATCGTAGTTATCTACACGACGGGGAGTCA
GGCAACTATGGATGAACGAAATAGACAGATCGCTGAGATAGGTGCCTCACTGATTAAGCATTGGTAACTG
TCAGACCAAGTTTACTCATATATACTTTAGATTGATTTAAAACTTCATTTTTAATTTAAAAGGATCTAGG
TGAAGATCCTTTTTGATAATCTCATGACCAAAATCCCTTAACGTGAGTTTTCGTTCCACTGAGCGTCAGA
CCCCGTAGAAAAGATCAAAGGATCTTCTTGAGATCCTTTTTTTCTGCGCGTAATCTGCTGCTTGCAAACA
AAAAAACCACCGCTACCAGCGGTGGTTTGTTTGCCGGATCAAGAGCTACCAACTCTTTTTCCGAAGGTAA
CTGGCTTCAGCAGAGCGCAGATACCAAATACTGTTCTTCTAGTGTAGCCGTAGTTAGGCCACCACTTCAA
GAACTCTGTAGCACCGCCTACATACCTCGCTCTGCTAATCCTGTTACCAGTGGCTGCTGCCAGTGGCGAT
AAGTCGTGTCTTACCGGGTTGGACTCAAGACGATAGTTACCGGATAAGGCGCAGCGGTCGGGCTGAACGG
GGGGTTCGTGCACACAGCCCAGCTTGGAGCGAACGACCTACACCGAACTGAGATACCTACAGCGTGAGCT
ATGAGAAAGCGCCACGCTTCCCGAAGGGAGAAAGGCGGACAGGTATCCGGTAAGCGGCAGGGTCGGAACA
GGAGAGCGCACGAGGGAGCTTCCAGGGGGAAACGCCTGGTATCTTTATAGTCCTGTCGGGTTTCGCCACC
TCTGACTTGAGCGTCGATTTTTGTGATGCTCGTCAGGGGGGCGGAGCCTATGGAAAAACGCCAGCAACGC
GGCCTTTTTACGGTTCCTGGCCTTTTGCTGGCCTTTTGCTCACATGTTCTTTCCTGCGTTATCCCCTGAT
TCTGTGGATAACCGTATTACCGCCTTTGAGTGAGCTGATACCGCTCGCCGCAGCCGAACGACCGAGCGCA
GCGAGTCAGTGAGCGAGGAAGCGGAAGAGCGCCCAATACGCAAACCGCCTCTCCCCGCGCGTTGGCCGAT
TCATTAATGCAGCTGGCACGACAGGTTTCCCGACTGGAAAGCGGGCAGTGAGCGCAACGCAATTAATGTG
AGTTAGCTCACTCATTAGGCACCCCAGGCTTTACACTTTATGCTTCCGGCTCGTATGTTGTGTGGAATTG
TGAGCGGATAACAATTTCACACAGGAAACAGCTATGACCATGATTACGCCAAGCGCGCAATTAACCCTCA
CTAAAGGGAACAAAAGCTGGAGCTGCAAGC
Features (pLannotate 1.2.2; 31 found; start..end, strand, type, name):
      5..231     +  promoter       RSV promoter: Rous sarcoma virus enhancer/promoter
    232..412     +  LTR            5' LTR (truncated): truncated 5' long terminal repeat (LTR) from HIV-1
    459..584     +  misc_feature   HIV-1 Ψ: packaging signal of human immunodeficiency virus type 1
    568..931     +  CDS            HIV-1 gag (fragment): gag protein from human immunodeficiency virus 1; gag
   1077..1310    +  misc_feature   RRE: The Rev response element (RRE) of HIV-1 allows for Rev-dependent mRNA export from the nucleus to the cytoplasm.
   1687..1713    +  CDS            Rev (fragment): human immunodeficiency virus 1 (HIV-1) Rev protein; rev; enhances nuclear export of unspliced and incompletely spliced viral mRNAs
   1720..1743    +  promoter       SV40 promoter (fragment): SV40 early promoter
   1744..1815    +  promoter       SV40 promoter (fragment): SV40 enhancer and early promoter
   1839..1974    +  rep_origin     SV40 ori: SV40 origin of replication
   2020..2616    +  CDS            PuroR (fragment): puromycin N-acetyltransferase; pac from Streptomyces; confers resistance to puromycin
   2665..2782    +  misc_feature   cPPT/CTS: central polypurine tract and central termination sequence of HIV-1
   2847..2913    +  CDS            small t antigen (fragment): SV40 (simian virus 40) small t antigen
   2920..4098    +  promoter       EF-1α promoter: strong constitutive promoter for human elongation factor EF-1α
   4115..7756    +  CDS            ZEB2: ZEB2_HUMAN - Also known as KIAA0569 From Homo sapiens (Human).
   7772..7825    +  promoter       U6 promoter (fragment): RNA polymerase III promoter for human U6 snRNA
   7867..8455    +  misc_feature   WPRE: woodchuck hepatitis virus posttranscriptional regulatory element
   8506..8525    +  misc_feature   cPPT/CTS (fragment): central polypurine tract and central termination sequence of HIV-1
   8527..8760    +  LTR            3' LTR (ΔU3): self-inactivating 3' long terminal repeat (LTR) from HIV-1
   8838..8959    +  polyA_signal   SV40 poly(A) signal: SV40 polyadenylation signal
   8999..9134    +  rep_origin     SV40 ori: SV40 origin of replication
   9155..9173    -  promoter       T7 promoter: promoter for bacteriophage T7 RNA polymerase
   9181..9336    +  CDS            lacZα (fragment): LacZα fragment of β-galactosidase; lacZ fragment
   9341..9769    +  rep_origin     f1 ori (sequence partly withheld): f1 bacteriophage origin of replication; arrow indicates direction of (+) strand synthesis
   9822..9926    +  promoter       AmpR promoter: bla
   9927..10787   +  CDS            AmpR: β-lactamase; bla; confers resistance to ampicillin, carbenicillin, and related antibiotics
  10958..11546   +  rep_origin     ori: high-copy-number ColE1/pMB1/pBR322/pUC origin of replication
  11729..11821   +  CDS            lacI (fragment): lac repressor; lacI; The lac repressor binds to the lac operator to inhibit transcription in E. coli. This inhibition can be relieved by adding lactose or isopropyl-β-D-thiogalactopyranoside (IPTG).
  11834..11855   +  protein_bind   CAP binding site: CAP binding activates transcription in the presence of cAMP. E. coli catabolite activator protein
  11870..11900   +  promoter       lac promoter: promoter for the E. coli lac operon
  11904..11926   +  protein_bind   lac operator (fragment): The lac repressor binds to the lac operator to inhibit transcription in E. coli. This inhibition can be relieved by adding lactose or isopropyl-β-D-thiogalactopyranoside (IPTG). lac repressor encoded by lacI
  11969..11987   +  promoter       T3 promoter: promoter for bacteriophage T3 RNA polymerase
