[The description below was written by a language model from this plasmid's Addgene catalogue record and pLannotate feature annotations shown in this document.]
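Description:
TFORF0096 is a third-generation-style, self-inactivating lentiviral expression plasmid built on the pLX_TRC317 backbone and carrying the human transcription factor ZEB2 (also known as SIP1 or ZFHX1B). It belongs to a barcoded transcription factor ORF collection in which each construct carries a unique 24-bp barcode, so that the overexpressed factor can be identified in pooled screens. The barcode is not annotated in the feature table, so its exact position is not stated. In bacteria the plasmid is maintained through a high-copy ColE1/pUC-type origin and selected with ampicillin via the β-lactamase gene. An f1 origin and residual lac/T7/T3 cloning-vector elements are also present. The depositor warns that the plasmid may recombine, which is a common issue with LTR-containing vectors.

The viral genome is transcribed from an RSV promoter fused to a truncated HIV-1 5' LTR. This is followed by the Ψ packaging signal with a gag fragment, the RRE for Rev-dependent nuclear export, and a cPPT/CTS that aids nuclear import of the reverse-transcribed genome. An SV40 early promoter drives puromycin N-acetyltransferase for selecting transduced mammalian cells. Downstream, the constitutive EF-1α promoter drives the synthesized ZEB2 ORF of about 3.6 kb. A WPRE after the ORF enhances transcript stability and expression, and the ΔU3 3' LTR inactivates the viral promoter after integration. An SV40 poly(A) signal lies beyond the LTR. The short U6 promoter fragment annotated between the ORF and the WPRE appears to be a backbone remnant rather than a functional unit. The construct is used to produce lentivirus for stable ZEB2 overexpression, for example in directed-differentiation screens.
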