Addgene plasmid #142459: TFORF0096
Purpose: Lentiviral vector for overexpressing transcription factor ORFs with unique 24-bp barcodes. Barcodes facilitate identification of transcription factors in pooled screens.
Depositing lab: Feng Zhang. Depositing organization: Broad Institute. Publication: A transcription factor atlas of directed differentiation. Joung J, Ma S, Tay T, Geiger-Schuller KR, Kirchgatterer PC, Verdine VK, Guo B, Arias-Garcia MA, Allen WE, Singh A, Kuksenko O, Abudayyeh OO, Gootenberg JS, Fu Z, Macrae RK, Buenrostro JD, Regev A, Zhang F. Cell. 2023 Jan 5;186(1):209-229.e26. doi: 10.1016/j.cell.2022.11.026. PubMed 36608654.
Backbone
  Vector backbone: pLX_TRC317
  Backbone manufacturer: Broad Institute Genetic Perturbation Platform
  Backbone size w/o insert (bp): 8264
  Vector type: Mammalian Expression, Lentiviral
  Selectable markers: Puromycin
Growth in bacteria
  Bacterial resistance: Ampicillin, 100 μg/mL
  Growth temperature: 30°C
  Growth strain: NEB Stable
  Copy number: High Copy
Gene/Insert
  Gene/Insert name: ZEB2
  Species: H. sapiens (human)
  Insert size (bp): 3746
  Entrez Gene: ZEB2 (a.k.a. HSPC082, SIP-1, SIP1, SMADIP1, ZFHX1B)
  Promoter: EF1a
  Cloning method: Unknown
  Sequencing primers: 5′ GGGTGGAGACTGAAGTTAGGCCAG; 3′ CACATAGCGTAAAAGGAGCAACATAG
Terms and licenses: Academic/Nonprofit Terms; Industry Terms: Not Available to Industry
Depositor comments: NM_014795,XM_006712881,XM_006712882,ENST00000627532,ENST00000409487,ENST00000558170 . The transcription factor ORF portion of this plasmid was synthesized by Genewiz. Please test multiple small colonies in case of plasmid recombination. To make this collection available in a timely manner, a portion of this collection was not fully sequenced by Addgene. If an Addgene verified full plasmid sequence is not available, please contact us prior to placing an order to request the full sequence.
How to cite: TFORF0096 was a gift from Feng Zhang (Addgene plasmid # 142459 ; http://n2t.net/addgene:142459 ; RRID:Addgene_142459)
