>Addgene plasmid #142459 | TFORF0096 | depositor partial sequence | sequence record 279515 | Insert
ACCGCCACCATGAAGCAGCCGATCATGGCGGATGGCCCCCGGTGCAAGAGGCGCAAACAAGCCAATCCCA
GGAGGAAAAACGTGGTGAACTATGACAATGTAGTGGACACAGGTTCTGAAACAGATGAGGAAGACAAGCT
TCATATTGCTGAGGATGACGGTATTGCCAACCCTCTGGACCAGGAGACGAGTCCAGCTAGTGTGCCCAAC
CATGAGTCCTCCCCACACGTGAGCCAAGCTCTGTTGCCAAGAGAGGAAGAGGAAGATGAAATAAGGGAGG
GTGGAGTGGAACACCCCTGGCACAACAACGAGATTCTACAAGCCTCTGTAGATGGTCCAGAAGAAATGAA
GGAAGACTATGACACTATGGGGCCAGAAGCCACGATCCAGACCGCAATTAACAATGGTACAGTGAAGAAT
GCAAATTGCACATCAGATTTTGAGGAATACTTTGCCAAAAGAAAACTGGAGGAACGCGATGGTCATGCAG
TCAGCATCGAGGAGTACCTTCAGCGCAGTGACACAGCCATTATTTACCCAGAAGCCCCTGAGGAGCTGTC
TCGCCTTGGCACGCCAGAGGCCAATGGGCAAGAAGAAAATGACCTGCCACCTGGAACTCCAGATGCTTTT
GCCCAACTGCTGACCTGCCCCTACTGCGACCGGGGCTACAAGCGCTTGACATCACTGAAGGAGCACATCA
AGTACCGCCACGAGAAGAATGAAGAGAACTTTTCCTGCCCTCTCTGTAGCTACACGTTTGCCTACCGCAC
CCAGCTCGAGCGGCATATGGTGACACACAAGCCAGGGACAGATCAGCACCAAATGCTAACCCAAGGAGCA
GGTAATCGCAAGTTCAAATGCACAGAGTGTGGCAAGGCCTTCAAATATAAACACCATCTGAAAGAACACC
TGCGAATTCACAGTGGTGAAAAACCTTACGAGTGCCCAAACTGCAAGAAACGTTTCTCCCATTCTGGTTC
CTACAGTTCGCACATCAGCAGCAAGAAATGTATTGGTTTAATCTCTGTAAATGGCCGAATGAGAAACAAT
ATCAAGACGGGTTCTTCCCCTAATTCTGTTTCTTCTTCTCCTACTAATTCAGCCATTACCCAGTTAAGAA
ACAAGTTGGAGAATGGAAAACCACTTAGTATGTCTGAACAGACAGGCTTACTTAAAATTAAAACAGAACC
ACTAGACTTCAATGACTATAAAGTTCTTATGGCTACACACGGGTTTAGTGGCACTAGTCCCTTTATGAAT
GGTGGGCTTGGAGCCACCAGCCCTTTAGGAGTTCATCCATCTGCTCAGAGTCCAATGCAGCACTTAGGTG
TAGGGATGGAAGCCCCTTTACTTGGGTTTCCCACCATGAATAGTAATTTAAGTGAGGTACAAAAGGTTCT
ACAGATTGTGGACAATACTGTTTCCAGGCAAAAAATGGACTGCAAGGCTGAAGAAATTTCAAAGTTGAAA
GGTTATCACATGAAGGATCCATGCTCTCAACCTGAGGAACAAGGAGTTACTTCTCCTAATATTCCGCCTG
TCGGTCTTCCGGTAGTGAGTCATAATGGTGCCACTAAAAGTATTATTGACTATACGTTGGAAAAAGTCAA
TGAAGCCAAAGCTTGCCTCCAGAGCTTGACTACTGACTCAAGGAGACAGATCAGTAATATAAAGAAAGAG
AAGCTACGTACTTTAATAGATTTGGTCACTGATGACAAAATGATTGAGAACCACAACATATCCACTCCAT
TTTCATGCCAGTTCTGTAAAGAAAGTTTTCCTGGCCCCATCCCTTTGCATCAGCATGAACGTTACCTTTG
TAAGATGAATGAAGAGATCAAGGCGGTCCTGCAGCCTCATGAAAACATAGTCCCCAACAAAGCCGGAGTT
TTTGTTGATAATAAAGCCCTCCTCTTGTCATCTGTACTTTCTGAGAAAGGAATGACAAGCCCCATCAACC
CATACAAGGACCACATGTCTGTACTCAAAGCATACTATGCTATGAACATGGAGCCCAACTCCGATGAACT
GCTGAAAATTTCCATTGCTGTGGGCCTTCCTCAGGAATTTGTGAAGGAATGGTTTGAACAACGAAAAGTC
TACCAGTACTCAAATTCCAGGTCCCCATCCCTGGAAAGAAGCTCCAAGCCGTTAGCTCCCAACAGTAACC
CTCCCACAAAAGACTCTTTATTACCCAGGTCTCCTGTAAAACCTATGGACTCCATAACATCACCATCTAT
AGCAGAACTCCACAACAGTGTTACGAATTGTGATCCTCCTCTCAGGCTAACAAAACCTTCCCATTTTACC
AATATTAAACCAGTTGAAAAATTGGACCACTCCAGGAGTAATACTCCTTCTCCCTTAAATCTTTCCTCCA
CATCTTCTAAAAACTCCCACAGTAGTTCATACACTCCAAACAGCTTCTCTTCTGAGGAGCTCCAGGCTGA
GCCTTTAGACTTGTCATTACCAAAACAAATGAAAGAACCCAAAAGTATTATAGCCACAAAGAACAAAACA
AAAGCTAGTAGCATCAGTTTAGATCATAACAGTGTTTCTTCCTCATCTGAAAACTCAGATGAGCCTCTGA
ACTTGACTTTTATCAAGAAGGAATTTTCAAATTCAAATAATCTGGACAACAAAAGCACTAACCCAGTGTT
CAGCATGAACCCATTTAGTGCCAAACCTTTATACACAGCTCTTCCACCTCAAAGCGCATTTCCCCCTGCT
ACTTTCATGCCACCAGTCCAGACCAGTATTCCTGGGCTACGACCATACCCAGGACTGGATCAGATGAGCT
TCCTACCACATATGGCCTACACCTACCCAACTGGAGCAGCTACTTTTGCTGATATGCAGCAAAGGAGAAA
GTACCAGCGGAAACAAGGATTTCAGGGAGAATTGCTTGATGGAGCACAAGACTACATGTCAGGCCTAGAT
GATATGACAGACTCCGACTCCTGTCTGTCTCGCAAAAAGATCAAGAAGACAGAGAGTGGCATGTATGCAT
GTGACTTATGTGACAAGACATTCCAGAAAAGCAGTTCCCTTCTGCGACATAAATACGAACACACAGGAAA
AAGACCACATCAGTGTCAGATTTGTAAGAAAGCGTTTAAACACAAGCACCACCTTATCGAGCACTCAAGG
CTTCACTCGGGCGAGAAGCCCTATCAGTGTGATAAATGTGGCAAGCGCTTCTCACACTCGGGCTCGTACT
CGCAGCACATGAATCACAGGTATTCCTACTGCAAGCGGGAGGCGGAGGAGCGGGAAGCGGCGGAGCGCGA
GGCGCGCGAGAAAGGGCACTTGGAACCCACCGAGCTGCTGATGAACCGGGCTTACTTGCAGAGCATTACC
CCTCAGGGGTACTCTGACTCGGAGGAGAGGGAGAGTATGCCGAGGGATGGCGAGAGCGAGAAGGAGCACG
AGAAAGAAGGCGAGGATGGCTACGGGAAGCTGGGCAGACAGGATGGCGACGAGGAGTTCGAGGAGGAAGA
GGAAGAAAGTGAAAATAAAAGTATGGATACGGATCCCGAAACGATACGAGATGAAGAAGAGACTGGAGAT
CACTCCATGGACGATAGTTCGGAGGATGGGAAAATGGAAACCAAATCAGACCACGAGGAAGACAATATGG
AAGATGGCATGTAGTAATGAACTAGTCCGTAACTTGAAAGTATTTCGATTTCTTGGCTTTATATATCTTG
TGGAAAGGACGAGCCGGTATCTCTTCCACTGCTTCC
