>Addgene plasmid #142459 | TFORF0096 | depositor partial sequence | sequence record 279516 | Barcode
GCCGGTATCTCTTCCACTGCTTCC
